LOCUS       Exported 3964 bp ds-DNA circular SYN 13-MAY-2021
DEFINITION  Gateway middle entry clone encoding V5-tagged mTagBFP2-fused to
            human KRAS4A with G12D mutation, includes a stop codon.
ACCESSION   .
VERSION     .
KEYWORDS    JDW 832 (pDONR221-V5-mTagBFP2-KRAS4A-G12D)
SOURCE      synthetic DNA construct
  ORGANISM  synthetic DNA construct
REFERENCE   1 (bases 1 to 3964)
  AUTHORS   Fish JE, Flores-Suarez CP, Boudreau E, Herman AM, Gutierrez MC,
            Gustafson D, DiStefano PV, Cui M, Chen Z, Berman De Ruiz K,
            Schexnayder TS, Ward CS, Radovanovic I, Wythe JD
  TITLE     Somatic Gain of KRAS Function in the Endothelium is Sufficient to
            Cause Vascular Malformations that Require MEK but not PI3K
            Signaling.
  JOURNAL   Circ Res. 2020 Jun 17. doi: 10.1161/CIRCRESAHA.119.316500.
  PUBMED    32552404
REFERENCE   2 (bases 1 to 3964)
  AUTHORS   .
  TITLE     Direct Submission
  JOURNAL   Exported May 13, 2021 from SnapGene Server 1.1.58
            http://www.snapgene.com
FEATURES             Location/Qualifiers
     source          1..3964
                     /organism="synthetic DNA construct"
                     /mol_type="other DNA"
     primer_bind     49..71
                     /label=M13/pUC Forward
                     /note="In lacZ gene"
     primer_bind     63..80
                     /label=M13 Forward
                     /note="In lacZ gene. Also called M13-F20 or M13 (-21)
                     Forward"
     primer_bind     64..80
                     /label=M13 fwd
                     /note="common sequencing primer, one of multiple similar
                     variants"
     protein_bind    96..195
                     /gene="mutant version of attL"
                     /label=attL1
                     /bound_moiety="LR Clonase(TM)"
                     /note="recombination site for the Gateway(R) LR reaction"
     regulatory      214..223
                     /regulatory_class="other"
                     /note="vertebrate consensus sequence for strong initiation
                     of translation (Kozak, 1987)"
     CDS             223..264
                     /codon_start=1
                     /product="epitope tag from simian virus 5"
                     /label=V5 tag
                     /translation="GKPIPNPLLGLDST"
     CDS             280..990
                     /codon_start=1
                     /product="enhanced monomeric blue fluorescent protein
                     (Subach et al., 2011)"
                     /label=mTagBFP2
                     /note="mammalian codon-optimized"
                     /translation="MVSKGEELIKENMHMKLYMEGTVDNHHFKCTSEGEGKPYEGTQTM
                     RIKVVEGGPLPFAFDILATSFLYGSKTFINHTQGIPDFFKQSFPEGFTWERVTTYEDGG
                     VLTATQDTSLQDGCLIYNVKIRGVNFTSNGPVMQKKTLGWEAFTETLYPADGGLEGRND
                     MALKLVGGSHLIANAKTTYRSKKPAKNLKMPGVYYVDYRLERIKEANNETYVEQHEVAV
                     ARYCDLPSKLGHKLN"
     protein_bind    complement(1616..1715)
                     /gene="mutant version of attL"
                     /label=attL2
                     /bound_moiety="LR Clonase(TM)"
                     /note="recombination site for the Gateway(R) LR reaction"
     primer_bind     complement(1732..1751)
                     /label=T7
                     /note="T7 promoter, forward primer"
     promoter        complement(1733..1751)
                     /label=T7 promoter
                     /note="promoter for bacteriophage T7 RNA polymerase"
     primer_bind     complement(1756..1772)
                     /label=M13 rev
                     /note="common sequencing primer, one of multiple similar
                     variants"
     primer_bind     complement(1756..1772)
                     /label=M13 Reverse
                     /note="In lacZ gene. Also called M13-rev"
     primer_bind     complement(1874..1893)
                     /label=pENTR-R
                     /note="pENTR vectors, reverse primer"
     CDS             1885..2694
                     /codon_start=1
                     /gene="aph(3')-Ia"
                     /product="aminoglycoside phosphotransferase"
                     /label=KanR
                     /note="confers resistance to kanamycin in bacteria or G418
                     (Geneticin(R)) in eukaryotes"
                     /translation="MSHIQRETSRPRLNSNMDADLYGYKWARDNVGQSGATIYRLYGKP
                     DAPELFLKHGKGSVANDVTDEMVRLNWLTEFMPLPTIKHFIRTPDDAWLLTTAIPGKTA
                     FQVLEEYPDSGENIVDALAVFLRRLHSIPVCNCPFNSDRVFRLAQAQSRMNNGLVDASD
                     FDDERNGWPVEQVWKEMHKLLPFSPDSVVTHGDFSLDNLIFDEGKLIGCIDVGRVGIAD
                     RYQDLAILWNCLGEFSPSLQKRLFQKYGIDNPDMNKLQFHLMLDEFF"
     primer_bind     complement(1952..1971)
                     /label=Kan-R
                     /note="Kanamycin resistance gene, reverse primer"
     rep_origin      2841..3429
                     /direction=RIGHT
                     /label=ori
                     /note="high-copy-number ColE1/pMB1/pBR322/pUC origin of
                     replication"
     primer_bind     3330..3349
                     /label=pBR322ori-F
                     /note="pBR322 origin, forward primer"
     primer_bind     3583..3600
                     /label=L4440
                     /note="L4440 vector, forward primer"
     terminator      3759..3786
                     /label=rrnB T2 terminator
                     /note="transcription terminator T2 from the E. coli rrnB
                     gene"
     terminator      3878..3964
                     /gene="Escherichia coli rrnB"
                     /label=rrnB T1 terminator
                     /note="transcription terminator T1 from the E. coli rrnB
                     gene"
ORIGIN
        1 atgcctggca gttccctact ctcgcgttaa cgctagcatg gatgttttcc cagtcacgac
       61 gttgtaaaac gacggccagt cttaagctcg ggccccaaat aatgatttta ttttgactga
      121 tagtgacctg ttcgttgcaa caaattgatg agcaatgctt ttttataatg ccaactttgt
      181 acaaaaaagc aggctggatc cactagtgct agcgccacca tgggtaagcc tatccctaac
      241 cctctcctcg gtctcgattc tacgggtggt gctggtggta tggtgtctaa gggcgaagag
      301 ctgattaagg agaacatgca catgaagctg tacatggagg gcaccgtgga caaccatcac
      361 ttcaagtgca catccgaggg cgaaggcaag ccctacgagg gcacccagac catgagaatc
      421 aaggtggtcg agggcggccc tctccccttc gccttcgaca tcctggctac tagcttcctc
      481 tacggcagca agaccttcat caaccacacc cagggcatcc ccgacttctt caagcagtcc
      541 ttccctgagg gcttcacatg ggagagagtc accacatacg aagacggggg cgtgctgacc
      601 gctacccagg acaccagcct ccaggacggc tgcctcatct acaacgtcaa gatcagaggg
      661 gtgaacttca catccaacgg ccctgtgatg cagaagaaaa cactcggctg ggaggccttc
      721 accgagacgc tgtaccccgc tgacggcggc ctggaaggca gaaacgacat ggccctgaag
      781 ctcgtgggcg ggagccatct gatcgcaaac gccaagacca catatagatc caagaaaccc
      841 gctaagaacc tcaagatgcc tggcgtctac tatgtggact acagactgga aagaatcaag
      901 gaggccaaca acgagaccta cgtcgagcag cacgaggtgg cagtggccag atactgcgac
      961 ctccctagca aactggggca caagcttaat tactcctccg gactcagatc tggaggctcc
     1021 ggaggcatga ctgaatataa acttgtggta gttggagctg atggcgtagg caagagtgcc
     1081 ttgacgatac agctaattca gaatcatttt gtggacgaat atgatccaac aatagaggat
     1141 tcctacagga agcaagtagt aattgatgga gaaacctgtc tcttggatat tctcgacaca
     1201 gcaggtcaag aggagtacag tgcaatgagg gaccagtaca tgaggactgg ggagggcttt
     1261 ctttgtgtat ttgccataaa taatactaaa tcatttgaag atattcacca ttatagagaa
     1321 caaattaaaa gagttaagga ctctgaagat gtacctatgg tcctagtagg aaataaatgt
     1381 gatttgcctt ctagaacagt agacacaaaa caggctcagg acttagcaag aagttatgga
     1441 attcctttta ttgaaacatc agcaaagaca agacagagag tggaggatgc tttttataca
     1501 ttggtgaggg agatccgaca atacagattg aaaaaaatca gcaaagaaga aaagactcct
     1561 ggctgtgtga aaattaaaaa atgcattata atgtaaggcg cgccctcgag agatctccca
     1621 gctttcttgt acaaagttgg cattataaga aagcattgct tatcaatttg ttgcaacgaa
     1681 caggtcacta tcagtcaaaa taaaatcatt atttgccatc cagctgatat cccctatagt
     1741 gagtcgtatt acatggtcat agctgtttcc tggcagctct ggcccgtgtc tcaaaatctc
     1801 tgatgttaca ttgcacaaga taaaaatata tcatcatgaa caataaaact gtctgcttac
     1861 ataaacagta atacaagggg tgttatgagc catattcaac gggaaacgtc gaggccgcga
     1921 ttaaattcca acatggatgc tgatttatat gggtataaat gggctcgcga taatgtcggg
     1981 caatcaggtg cgacaatcta tcgcttgtat gggaagcccg atgcgccaga gttgtttctg
     2041 aaacatggca aaggtagcgt tgccaatgat gttacagatg agatggtcag actaaactgg
     2101 ctgacggaat ttatgcctct tccgaccatc aagcatttta tccgtactcc tgatgatgca
     2161 tggttactca ccactgcgat ccccggaaaa acagcattcc aggtattaga agaatatcct
     2221 gattcaggtg aaaatattgt tgatgcgctg gcagtgttcc tgcgccggtt gcattcgatt
     2281 cctgtttgta attgtccttt taacagcgat cgcgtatttc gtctcgctca ggcgcaatca
     2341 cgaatgaata acggtttggt tgatgcgagt gattttgatg acgagcgtaa tggctggcct
     2401 gttgaacaag tctggaaaga aatgcataaa cttttgccat tctcaccgga ttcagtcgtc
     2461 actcatggtg atttctcact tgataacctt atttttgacg aggggaaatt aataggttgt
     2521 attgatgttg gacgagtcgg aatcgcagac cgataccagg atcttgccat cctatggaac
     2581 tgcctcggtg agttttctcc ttcattacag aaacggcttt ttcaaaaata tggtattgat
     2641 aatcctgata tgaataaatt gcagtttcat ttgatgctcg atgagttttt ctaatcagaa
     2701 ttggttaatt ggttgtaaca ctggcagagc attacgctga cttgacggga cggcgcaagc
     2761 tcatgaccaa aatcccttaa cgtgagttac gcgtcgttcc actgagcgtc agaccccgta
     2821 gaaaagatca aaggatcttc ttgagatcct ttttttctgc gcgtaatctg ctgcttgcaa
     2881 acaaaaaaac caccgctacc agcggtggtt tgtttgccgg atcaagagct accaactctt
     2941 tttccgaagg taactggctt cagcagagcg cagataccaa atactgttct tctagtgtag
     3001 ccgtagttag gccaccactt caagaactct gtagcaccgc ctacatacct cgctctgcta
     3061 atcctgttac cagtggctgc tgccagtggc gataagtcgt gtcttaccgg gttggactca
     3121 agacgatagt taccggataa ggcgcagcgg tcgggctgaa cggggggttc gtgcacacag
     3181 cccagcttgg agcgaacgac ctacaccgaa ctgagatacc tacagcgtga gctatgagaa
     3241 agcgccacgc ttcccgaagg gagaaaggcg gacaggtatc cggtaagcgg cagggtcgga
     3301 acaggagagc gcacgaggga gcttccaggg ggaaacgcct ggtatcttta tagtcctgtc
     3361 gggtttcgcc acctctgact tgagcgtcga tttttgtgat gctcgtcagg ggggcggagc
     3421 ctatggaaaa acgccagcaa cgcggccttt ttacggttcc tggccttttg ctggcctttt
     3481 gctcacatgt tctttcctgc gttatcccct gattctgtgg ataaccgtat taccgccttt
     3541 gagtgagctg ataccgctcg ccgcagccga acgaccgagc gcagcgagtc agtgagcgag
     3601 gaagcggaag agcgcccaat acgcaaaccg cctctccccg cgcgttggcc gattcattaa
     3661 tgcagctggc acgacaggtt tcccgactgg aaagcgggca gtgagcgcaa cgcaattaat
     3721 acgcgtaccg ctagccagga agagtttgta gaaacgcaaa aaggccatcc gtcaggatgg
     3781 ccttctgctt agtttgatgc ctggcagttt atggcgggcg tcctgcccgc caccctccgg
     3841 gccgttgctt cacaacgttc aaatccgctc ccggcggatt tgtcctactc aggagagcgt
     3901 tcaccgacaa acaacagata aaacgaaagg cccagtcttc cgactgagcc tttcgtttta
     3961 tttg
//
