[The description below was written by a language model from this plasmid's Addgene catalogue record and the feature table of its GenBank file.]
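Description:
JDW 832 (pDONR221-V5-mTagBFP2-KRAS4A-G12D) is a Gateway middle entry clone built on the pDONR221 backbone, a 3964 bp circular plasmid. It is maintained in E. coli at high copy through a ColE1/pUC-type origin and selected with kanamycin via the aph(3')-Ia resistance gene. The rrnB T1 and T2 transcription terminators lie upstream of the cloning region and insulate it from read-through transcription. M13 forward and reverse primer sites and a T7 promoter, which is oriented back toward the insert, flank the cassette and allow sequence verification.

The payload lies between attL1 and attL2, the recombination sites used by LR Clonase to transfer an insert into an attR-containing destination vector. Downstream of attL1 is a vertebrate Kozak consensus. The open reading frame follows, with an N-terminal V5 epitope tag and then a mammalian codon-optimized mTagBFP2, a monomeric blue fluorescent protein. According to the catalogue entry, this is fused to human KRAS4A carrying the G12D substitution and ends in a stop codon. The feature table does not annotate the KRAS coding sequence itself, but the unannotated stretch between mTagBFP2 and attL2 is where it would sit. G12D is a well-known activating RAS mutation.

The entry clone carries no eukaryotic promoter or polyadenylation signal, so expression depends on the elements supplied by the destination vector, or by the flanking entry clones in a multisite assembly. The stop codon rules out C-terminal fusions. The resulting protein can be followed by blue fluorescence or V5 detection. The associated study examined gain of KRAS function in the endothelium as a cause of vascular malformations.
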