Addgene plasmid #156404: JDW 832 (pDONR221-V5-mTagBFP2-KRAS4A-G12D)
Purpose: Gateway middle entry clone encoding V5-tagged mTagBFP2-fused to human KRAS4A with G12D mutation, includes a stop codon
Depositing lab: Joshua Wythe. Depositing organization: Baylor College of Medicine. Publication: Somatic Gain of KRAS Function in the Endothelium is Sufficient to Cause Vascular Malformations that Require MEK but not PI3K Signaling. Fish JE, Flores-Suarez CP, Boudreau E, Herman AM, Gutierrez MC, Gustafson D, DiStefano PV, Cui M, Chen Z, Berman De Ruiz K, Schexnayder TS, Ward CS, Radovanovic I, Wythe JD. Circ Res. 2020 Jun 17. doi: 10.1161/CIRCRESAHA.119.316500. PubMed 32552404.
Backbone
  Vector backbone: pDONR221
  Backbone size w/o insert (bp): 2545
  Vector type: Gateway Cloning
Growth in bacteria
  Bacterial resistance: Kanamycin, 50 μg/mL
  Growth temperature: 37°C
  Growth strain: Stbl3
  Copy number: High Copy
Gene/Insert
  Gene/Insert name: human mutant KRAS4A-G12D
  Species: H. sapiens (human)
  Insert size (bp): 1417
  Mutation: mutant KRAS4A-G12D
  GenBank ID: NM_033360.4
  Entrez Gene: KRAS (a.k.a. 'C-K-RAS, C-K-RAS, CFC2, K-RAS2A, K-RAS2B, K-RAS4A, K-RAS4B, K-Ras, K-Ras 2, KI-RAS, KRAS1, KRAS2, NS, NS3, OES, RALD, RASK2, c-Ki-ras, c-Ki-ras2)
  Tag / fusion protein: mTagBFP2 (N terminal on insert)
  Cloning method: Gateway Cloning
  Sequencing primers: 5′ M13F; 3′ M13R
Terms and licenses: Academic/Nonprofit Terms; Industry Terms: Not Available to Industry
How to cite: JDW 832 (pDONR221-V5-mTagBFP2-KRAS4A-G12D) was a gift from Joshua Wythe (Addgene plasmid # 156404 ; http://n2t.net/addgene:156404 ; RRID:Addgene_156404)
